>Addgene plasmid #166193 | pDONR221-NOP58 | addgene full sequence | sequence record 329540 | Addgene NGS Result
CTTTCCTGCGTTATCCCCTGATTCTGTGGATAACCGTATTACCGCCTTTGAGTGAGCTGATACCGCTCGC
CGCAGCCGAACGACCGAGCGCAGCGAGTCAGTGAGCGAGGAAGCGGAAGAGCGCCCAATACGCAAACCGC
CTCTCCCCGCGCGTTGGCCGATTCATTAATGCAGCTGGCACGACAGGTTTCCCGACTGGAAAGCGGGCAG
TGAGCGCAACGCAATTAATACGCGTACCGCTAGCCAGGAAGAGTTTGTAGAAACGCAAAAAGGCCATCCG
TCAGGATGGCCTTCTGCTTAGTTTGATGCCTGGCAGTTTATGGCGGGCGTCCTGCCCGCCACCCTCCGGG
CCGTTGCTTCACAACGTTCAAATCCGCTCCCGGCGGATTTGTCCTACTCAGGAGAGCGTTCACCGACAAA
CAACAGATAAAACGAAAGGCCCAGTCTTCCGACTGAGCCTTTCGTTTTATTTGATGCCTGGCAGTTCCCT
ACTCTCGCGTTAACGCTAGCATGGATGTTTTCCCAGTCACGACGTTGTAAAACGACGGCCAGTCTTAAGC
TCGGGCCCCAAATAATGATTTTATTTTGACTGATAGTGACCTGTTCGTTGCAACAAATTGATGAGCAATG
CTTTTTTATAATGCCAACTTTGTACAAAAAAGCAGGCTTCGAAGGAGATAACAAAATGCTCGTTCTATTT
GAAACCGCCGCTGGATATGCGATATTCAAAGTCCTAAATGAATCAAAGCTGCAGCAGGTGGACAGCCTGT
ACAAGGAGTTTGAGACTCCTGAAAAAGCCAACAAAATTGTGAAACTGAAACACTTTGAGAAGTTTCAGGA
CACGACGGAGGCACTGGCAGCTGCCACCGCTCTGGTTGAGGGAAAAATCAGCAAAAGTTTGAAGAAGATC
CTGAAGAAAGTCGTGGCCAAGGAGGCTCATGAGGAGCTAGCCATCAGCGATGCTAAACTGGGTGGAGTTA
TTAAAGACAAGCTGGACCTGAACTGCGTCTACAGCCCCGCAGTAGCCGAGCTGATGAGATGCATCAGGAG
CCAGATGGAGAGTCTGATCTCTGGACTTCCTCCCAGAGAGATGAGCGCCATGTCTCTGGGCTTGGCTCAC
AGTTTGTCCCGCTACAAGCTGAAGTTCAGCCCGGACAAAGTGGACACGATGATCGTTCAGGCCATTTCCC
TCCTGGACGACCTGGACAAGGAGCTTAATAACTACATCATGCGCTGCAGAGAGTGGTACGGCTGGCACTT
CCCCGAGCTGGGGAAGGTCGTCACGGACAACCTAGCTTACTGCAAAACCGTCCTCAAAGTCGGTGATCGT
ACAAACGTGTCCAGCACCGATCTGTCAGAAATCCTCCCTGAGGAGATCGAGGCTGAGGTGAAGCTAGCTG
CTGAGATCTCCATGGGAACAGAAGTATCCGAACAGGACATCGACAACATCCGGCACCTGTGTGATCAGGT
GATTGAGATTTCAGAGTACCGCGCTCAACTCTATGACTACTTGAAAAACAGGATGATGGCAATCGCCCCC
AACCTGACGGTGATGGTAGGAGAGCTGGTGGGGGCTCGGCTCATCTCACATGCCGGGTCACTCCTGAATC
TGGCTAAGCACCCGGCCTCCACGGTCCAGATCCTCGGAGCAGAGAAGGCTCTGTTCAGAGCGCTGAAGAC
CCGTAAGGACACACCCAAGTACGGTCTGATTTACCACGCCTCCTTAGTGGGTCAGACCACGGCCAAGAAC
AAAGGAAAGATTTCCAGAATGTTAGCAGCTAAAGCGGCGCTAGCTATTCGCTATGACGCTCTAGGAGAAG
ACACCAACGCAGAAATGGGAGCAGAGAACCGAGCCAAGCTGGAGGCTCGGCTGCGCCACCTAGAGGATAA
AGGAATCAGGAGAATCAGTGGAACGGGCAAAGCGATGGCCAGGGCAGATAAATATCAGCATAAGAGTGAA
GTGAGGATTTATGACCCCTCTGGGGACTCGACCATCCCGTCCACCTCCAAGAAGAGGAAGATTGAGGAGG
TAGAGGAGGAGACCCCGGAGCCCGTAACACCAGTGGTTAAAGCCAAAAAAATCAGAAAGGAGCCAGAAAC
AGAAGAAACTGAAACGGCAGCAGAAGCCGCAGAGCCACCCAAGAAAAAGAAGAAGAAGAAAGACAAAAGT
GCAGCAGAACTGGAGGAGCCAAAGGAGGAGGAGGAGGAGGTAGCAGTCAGTGAGACCACAGGGAAGAAGA
AGAAGAAGAAGAAAGACAAGAGCGTAAGAGAACTGCAGGAGCCAAAGGAGGAGCCAAAGGAGGAGGAGGA
GGAGGAGGTAGCTGTCGGCGAGACCTCAGAAAAGAAGAAGAAGAAGAAAAAGAAGGTGAAAGAAGAGGAA
GACGAGGACCCAGCTTTCTTGTACAAAGTTGGCATTATAAGAAAGCATTGCTTATCAATTTGTTGCAACG
AACAGGTCACTATCAGTCAAAATAAAATCATTATTTGCCATCCAGCTGATATCCCCTATAGTGAGTCGTA
TTACATGGTCATAGCTGTTTCCTGGCAGCTCTGGCCCGTGTCTCAAAATCTCTGATGTTACATTGCACAA
GATAAAAATATATCATCATGAACAATAAAACTGTCTGCTTACATAAACAGTAATACAAGGGGTGTTATGA
GCCATATTCAACGGGAAACGTCGAGGCCGCGATTAAATTCCAACATGGATGCTGATTTATATGGGTATAA
ATGGGCTCGCGATAATGTCGGGCAATCAGGTGCGACAATCTATCGCTTGTATGGGAAGCCCGATGCGCCA
GAGTTGTTTCTGAAACATGGCAAAGGTAGCGTTGCCAATGATGTTACAGATGAGATGGTCAGACTAAACT
GGCTGACGGAATTTATGCCTCTTCCGACCATCAAGCATTTTATCCGTACTCCTGATGATGCATGGTTACT
CACCACTGCGATCCCCGGAAAAACAGCATTCCAGGTATTAGAAGAATATCCTGATTCAGGTGAAAATATT
GTTGATGCGCTGGCAGTGTTCCTGCGCCGGTTGCATTCGATTCCTGTTTGTAATTGTCCTTTTAACAGCG
ATCGCGTATTTCGTCTCGCTCAGGCGCAATCACGAATGAATAACGGTTTGGTTGATGCGAGTGATTTTGA
TGACGAGCGTAATGGCTGGCCTGTTGAACAAGTCTGGAAAGAAATGCATAAACTTTTGCCATTCTCACCG
GATTCAGTCGTCACTCATGGTGATTTCTCACTTGATAACCTTATTTTTGACGAGGGGAAATTAATAGGTT
GTATTGATGTTGGACGAGTCGGAATCGCAGACCGATACCAGGATCTTGCCATCCTATGGAACTGCCTCGG
TGAGTTTTCTCCTTCATTACAGAAACGGCTTTTTCAAAAATATGGTATTGATAATCCTGATATGAATAAA
TTGCAGTTTCATTTGATGCTCGATGAGTTTTTCTAATCAGAATTGGTTAATTGGTTGTAACACTGGCAGA
GCATTACGCTGACTTGACGGGACGGCGCAAGCTCATGACCAAAATCCCTTAACGTGAGTTACGCGTCGTT
CCACTGAGCGTCAGACCCCGTAGAAAAGATCAAAGGATCTTCTTGAGATCCTTTTTTTCTGCGCGTAATC
TGCTGCTTGCAAACAAAAAAACCACCGCTACCAGCGGTGGTTTGTTTGCCGGATCAAGAGCTACCAACTC
TTTTTCCGAAGGTAACTGGCTTCAGCAGAGCGCAGATACCAAATACTGTTCTTCTAGTGTAGCCGTAGTT
AGGCCACCACTTCAAGAACTCTGTAGCACCGCCTACATACCTCGCTCTGCTAATCCTGTTACCAGTGGCT
GCTGCCAGTGGCGATAAGTCGTGTCTTACCGGGTTGGACTCAAGACGATAGTTACCGGATAAGGCGCAGC
GGTCGGGCTGAACGGGGGGTTCGTGCACACAGCCCAGCTTGGAGCGAACGACCTACACCGAACTGAGATA
CCTACAGCGTGAGCTATGAGAAAGCGCCACGCTTCCCGAAGGGAGAAAGGCGGACAGGTATCCGGTAAGC
GGCAGGGTCGGAACAGGAGAGCGCACGAGGGAGCTTCCAGGGGGAAACGCCTGGTATCTTTATAGTCCTG
TCGGGTTTCGCCACCTCTGACTTGAGCGTCGATTTTTGTGATGCTCGTCAGGGGGGCGGAGCCTATGGAA
AAACGCCAGCAACGCGGCCTTTTTACGGTTCCTGGCCTTTTGCTGGCCTTTTGCTCACATGTT
Features (pLannotate 1.2.2; 10 found; start..end, strand, type, name):
    121..213     +  CDS            lacI (fragment): lac repressor; lacI; The lac repressor binds to the lac operator to inhibit transcription in E. coli. This inhibition can be relieved by adding lactose or isopropyl-β-D-thiogalactopyranoside (IPTG).
    268..295     -  terminator     rrnB T2 terminator: transcription terminator T2 from the E. coli rrnB gene
    427..470     +  terminator     rrnB T1 terminator: Escherichia coli rrnB; transcription terminator T1 from the E. coli rrnB gene
    517..553     -  CDS            lacZα (fragment): LacZα fragment of β-galactosidase; lacZ fragment
    569..668     +  protein_bind   attL1: mutant version of attL; recombination site for the Gateway® LR reaction LR Clonase™
    686..2032    +  CDS            NOP58 (fragment): NOP58_HUMAN - Also known as NOL5, NOP5. Experimental evidence at protein level: Swiss-Prot protein existence level 1. Required for 60S ribosomal subunit biogenesis (By similarity). Core component of box C/D small nucleolar ribonucleoprotein (snoRNP) particles. Required for the biogenesis of box C/D snoRNAs such as U3, U8 and U14 snoRNAs. From Homo sapiens (Human).
   2388..2487    -  protein_bind   attL2: mutant version of attL; recombination site for the Gateway® LR reaction LR Clonase™
   2505..2523    -  promoter       T7 promoter: promoter for bacteriophage T7 RNA polymerase
   2657..3466    +  CDS            KanR: aminoglycoside phosphotransferase; aph(3')-Ia; confers resistance to kanamycin in bacteria or G418 (Geneticin®) in eukaryotes
   3613..4201    +  rep_origin     ori: high-copy-number ColE1/pMB1/pBR322/pUC origin of replication
