[The description below was written by a language model from this plasmid's Addgene catalogue record and pLannotate feature annotations shown in this document.]
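Description:
pDONR221-NOP58 is a Gateway entry clone built on the pDONR221 backbone, carrying the NOP58 coding sequence from the African turquoise killifish, Nothobranchius furzeri. The sequenced plasmid is about 4.3 kb and is maintained in E. coli as a high-copy plasmid through a ColE1/pUC-type origin, with selection by a kanamycin resistance gene (aminoglycoside phosphotransferase). The rrnB T1 and T2 transcription terminators lie upstream of the cloning region and insulate the insert from read-through transcription coming from the backbone. Small lacI and lacZα fragments and a T7 promoter adjacent to attL2 are backbone remnants rather than functional expression elements, and the plasmid has no promoter intended to express the insert.

The 1,701 bp insert lies between attL1 and attL2, the recombination sites used in the LR Clonase reaction to move an open reading frame directionally into any attR-containing destination vector. The automated annotation labels only part of this region as NOP58, because it was matched by homology to the human protein; the catalogue entry identifies the insert as the killifish orthologue. NOP58 is a core component of box C/D small nucleolar ribonucleoprotein particles, involved in snoRNA biogenesis and ribosomal subunit maturation. The depositor notes that this is a stopless entry clone, so the reading frame lacks a stop codon and can be fused in frame to C-terminal tags or reporters supplied by the destination vector. The plasmid therefore serves as a shuttle source for building NOP58 expression constructs, and was deposited in connection with work on protein aggregation and quality control across tissues in an aging vertebrate.
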