Addgene plasmid #166193: pDONR221-NOP58
Purpose: Gateway entry vector for N. furzeri NOP58
Depositing lab: Daniel Jarosz. Depositing organization: Stanford University. Publication: Tissue-specific landscape of protein aggregation and quality control in an aging vertebrate. Chen YR, Harel I, Singh PP, Ziv I, Moses E, Goshtchevsky U, Machado BE, Brunet A, Jarosz DF. Dev Cell. 2024 Jul 22;59(14):1892-1911.e13. doi: 10.1016/j.devcel.2024.04.014. Epub 2024 May 28. PubMed 38810654.
Backbone
  Vector backbone: pDONR221
  Vector type: Gateway Entry Vector
Growth in bacteria
  Bacterial resistance: Kanamycin, 50 μg/mL
  Growth temperature: 37°C
  Growth strain: DH5alpha
  Copy number: High Copy
Gene/Insert
  Gene/Insert name: NOP58
  Species: N. furzeri
  Insert size (bp): 1701
  Cloning method: Gateway Cloning
Terms and licenses: Academic/Nonprofit Terms; Industry Terms: Not Available to Industry
Depositor comments: Stopless entry clone. Please visit https://doi.org/10.1101/2022.02.26.482120 for bioRxiv preprint. Also see Harel and Chen et al. 2024 (https://doi.org/10.1016/j.celrep.2023.112787)
How to cite: pDONR221-NOP58 was a gift from Daniel Jarosz (Addgene plasmid # 166193 ; http://n2t.net/addgene:166193 ; RRID:Addgene_166193)
