>Addgene plasmid #166193 | pDONR221-NOP58 | depositor partial sequence | sequence record 322742 | insert sequence
ATGCTCGTTCTATTTGAAACCGCCGCTGGATATGCGATATTCAAAGTCCTAAATGAATCAAAGCTGCAGC
AGGTGGACAGCCTGTACAAGGAGTTTGAGACTCCTGAAAAAGCCAACAAAATTGTGAAACTGAAACACTT
TGAGAAGTTTCAGGACACGACGGAGGCACTGGCAGCTGCCACCGCTCTGGTTGAGGGAAAAATCAGCAAA
AGTTTGAAGAAGATCCTGAAGAAAGTCGTGGCCAAGGAGGCTCATGAGGAGCTAGCCATCAGCGATGCTA
AACTGGGTGGAGTTATTAAAGACAAGCTGGACCTGAACTGCGTCTACAGCCCCGCAGTAGCCGAGCTGAT
GAGATGCATCAGGAGCCAGATGGAGAGTCTGATCTCTGGACTTCCTCCCAGAGAGATGAGCGCCATGTCT
CTGGGCTTGGCTCACAGTTTGTCCCGCTACAAGCTGAAGTTCAGCCCGGACAAAGTGGACACGATGATCG
TTCAGGCCATTTCCCTCCTGGACGACCTGGACAAGGAGCTTAATAACTACATCATGCGCTGCAGAGAGTG
GTACGGCTGGCACTTCCCCGAGCTGGGGAAGGTCGTCACGGACAACCTAGCTTACTGCAAAACCGTCCTC
AAAGTCGGTGATCGTACAAACGTGTCCAGCACCGATCTGTCAGAAATCCTCCCTGAGGAGATCGAGGCTG
AGGTGAAGCTAGCTGCTGAGATCTCCATGGGAACAGAAGTATCCGAACAGGACATCGACAACATCCGGCA
CCTGTGTGATCAGGTGATTGAGATTTCAGAGTACCGCGCTCAACTCTATGACTACTTGAAAAACAGGATG
ATGGCAATCGCCCCCAACCTGACGGTGATGGTAGGAGAGCTGGTGGGGGCTCGGCTCATCTCACATGCCG
GGTCACTCCTGAATCTGGCTAAGCACCCGGCCTCCACGGTCCAGATCCTCGGAGCAGAGAAGGCTCTGTT
CAGAGCGCTGAAGACCCGTAAGGACACACCCAAGTACGGTCTGATTTACCACGCCTCCTTAGTGGGTCAG
ACCACGGCCAAGAACAAAGGAAAGATTTCCAGAATGTTAGCAGCTAAAGCGGCGCTAGCTATTCGCTATG
ACGCTCTAGGAGAAGACACCAACGCAGAAATGGGAGCAGAGAACCGAGCCAAGCTGGAGGCTCGGCTGCG
CCACCTAGAGGATAAAGGAATCAGGAGAATCAGTGGAACGGGCAAAGCGATGGCCAGGGCAGATAAATAT
CAGCATAAGAGTGAAGTGAGGATTTATGACCCCTCTGGGGACTCGACCATCCCGTCCACCTCCAAGAAGA
GGAAGATTGAGGAGGTAGAGGAGGAGACCCCGGAGCCCGTAACACCAGTGGTTAAAGCCAAAAAAATCAG
AAAGGAGCCAGAAACAGAAGAAACTGAAACGGCAGCAGAAGCCGCAGAGCCACCCAAGAAAAAGAAGAAG
AAGAAAGACAAAAGTGCAGCAGAACTGGAGGAGCCAAAGGAGGAGGAGGAGGAGGTAGCAGTCAGTGAGA
CCACAGGGAAGAAGAAGAAGAAGAAGAAAGACAAGAGCGTAAGAGAACTGCAGGAGCCAAAGGAGGAGCC
AAAGGAGGAGGAGGAGGAGGAGGTAGCTGTCGGCGAGACCTCAGAAAAGAAGAAGAAGAAGAAAAAGAAG
GTGAAAGAAGAGGAAGACGAG
